>Addgene plasmid #131897 | pDONR221_SLC12A9 | addgene full sequence | sequence record 259222 | Addgene NGS Result
CTTTCCTGCGTTATCCCCTGATTCTGTGGATAACCGTATTACCGCCTTTGAGTGAGCTGATACCGCTCGC
CGCAGCCGAACGACCGAGCGCAGCGAGTCAGTGAGCGAGGAAGCGGAAGAGCGCCCAATACGCAAACCGC
CTCTCCCCGCGCGTTGGCCGATTCATTAATGCAGCTGGCACGACAGGTTTCCCGACTGGAAAGCGGGCAG
TGAGCGCAACGCAATTAATACGCGTACCGCTAGCCAGGAAGAGTTTGTAGAAACGCAAAAAGGCCATCCG
TCAGGATGGCCTTCTGCTTAGTTTGATGCCTGGCAGTTTATGGCGGGCGTCCTGCCCGCCACCCTCCGGG
CCGTTGCTTCACAACGTTCAAATCCGCTCCCGGCGGATTTGTCCTACTCAGGAGAGCGTTCACCGACAAA
CAACAGATAAAACGAAAGGCCCAGTCTTCCGACTGAGCCTTTCGTTTTATTTGATGCCTGGCAGTTCCCT
ACTCTCGCGTTAACGCTAGCATGGATGTTTTCCCAGTCACGACGTTGTAAAACGACGGCCAGTCTTAAGC
TCGGGCCCCAAATAATGATTTTATTTTGACTGATAGTGACCTGTTCGTTGCAACACATTGATGAGCAATG
CTTTTTTATAATGCCAACTTTGTACAAAAAAGCAGGCTCCACCATGGCCAGCGAGAGCTCCCCTCTGCTG
GCATACAGGCTGCTGGGAGAGGAGGGCGTGGCCCTGCCTGCCAATGGAGCAGGCGGACCAGGAGGAGCAT
CTGCCAGAAAGCTGAGCACCTTTCTGGGCGTGGTGGTGCCAACAGTGCTGTCTATGTTCAGCATCGTGGT
GTTTCTGCGGATCGGCTTCGTGGTGGGACACGCAGGACTGCTGCAGGCCCTGGCAATGCTGCTGGTGGCC
TATTTCATCCTGGCCCTGACCGTGCTGTCCGTGTGCGCCATCGCAACAAATGGAGCAGTGCAGGGAGGAG
GCGCCTACTTTATGATCAGCAGAACCCTGGGACCTGAAGTGGGAGGATCCATCGGCCTGATGTTCTATCT
GGCCAACGTGTGCGGATGTGCCGTGAGCCTGCTGGGACTGGTGGAGTCCGTGCTGGACGTGTTTGGAGCA
GATGCAACAGGACCATCCGGACTGAGGGTGCTGCCTCAGGGATACGGCTGGAATCTGCTGTATGGCTCTC
TGCTGCTGGGCCTGGTGGGAGGCGTGTGCACCCTGGGAGCAGGCCTGTACGCCCGCGCCAGCTTCCTGAC
ATTTCTGCTGGTGTCTGGCAGCCTGGCCAGCGTGCTGATCTCCTTCGTGGCAGTGGGACCACGGGATATC
AGACTGACCCCTAGGCCAGGACCAAACGGATCTAGCCTGCCCCCTAGATTCGGCCACTTTACCGGCTTCA
ACTCCTCTACACTGAAGGACAATCTGGGCGCCGGCTACGCCGAGGATTATACCACAGGCGCCGTGATGAA
CTTTGCCTCCGTGTTCGCCGTGCTGTTTAATGGCTGCACAGGCATCATGGCCGGCGCCAACATGTCTGGC
GAGCTGAAGGACCCTAGCAGGGCAATCCCACTGGGAACCATCGTGGCAGTGGCCTACACCTTCTTCGTGT
ACGTGCTGCTGTTCTTTCTGAGCTCCTTTACCTGTGACAGGACACTGCTGCAGGAGGATTACGGCTTCTT
TCGCGCCATCTCTCTGTGGCCACCCCTGGTGCTGATCGGCATCTATGCCACCGCCCTGTCCGCCTCTATG
TCTAGCCTGATCGGAGCAAGCAGGATCCTGCACGCACTGGCAAGAGACGATCTGTTCGGCGTGATCCTGG
CACCTGCAAAGGTGGTGTCCAGGGGAGGAAATCCATGGGCAGCCGTGCTGTACTCTTGGGGACTGGTGCA
GCTGGTGCTGCTGGCAGGCAAGCTGAACACCCTGGCAGCCGTGGTGACAGTGTTTTACCTGGTGGCCTAT
GCCGCCGTGGATCTGTCCTGCCTGTCTCTGGAGTGGGCAAGCGCCCCAAATTTCAGGCCCACCTTTAGCC
TGTTCTCCTGGCACACATGCCTGCTGGGCGTGGCCTCCTGTCTGCTGATGATGTTCCTGATCTCCCCAGG
AGCAGCAGGAGGATCTCTGCTGCTGATGGGACTGCTGGCCGCCCTGCTGACCGCAAGGGGAGGACCTTCC
TCTTGGGGCTACGTGAGCCAGGCCCTGCTGTTTCACCAGGTGCGGAAGTATCTGCTGAGGCTGGACGTGC
GCAAGGATCACGTGAAGTTCTGGAGACCCCAGCTGCTGCTGCTGGTGGGCAATCCAAGGGGCGCCCTGCC
TCTGCTGAGGCTGGCCAACCAGCTGAAGAAGGGAGGACTGTACGTGCTGGGACACGTGACCCTGGGCGAC
CTGGATTCTCTGCCTAGCGATCCAGTGCAGCCCCAGTATGGAGCATGGCTGAGCCTGGTGGACAGGGCAC
AGGTGAAGGCCTTTGTGGATCTGACACTGAGCCCATCCGTGCGGCAGGGAGCACAGCACCTGCTGAGAAT
CTCCGGACTGGGAGGAATGAAGCCAAACACCCTGGTGCTGGGCTTCTACGACGATGCCCCTCCACAGGAC
CACTTTCTGACAGATCCAGCCTTCTCCGAGCCAGCAGACTCTACCAGGGAGGGCAGCTCCCCTGCCCTGT
CTACACTGTTCCCACCTCCAAGGGCACCTGGAAGCCCACGCGCCCTGAATCCACAGGACTATGTGGCCAC
CGTGGCCGATGCCCTGAAGATGAACAAGAATGTGGTGCTGGCAAGAGCATCTGGCGCCCTGCCACCTGAG
AGGCTGTCCAGGGGATCTGGAGGCACAAGCCAGCTGCACCACGTGGACGTGTGGCCACTGAACCTGCTGA
GGCCTAGAGGAGGACCAGGATACGTGGACGTGTGCGGACTGTTTCTGCTGCAGATGGCAACCATCCTGGG
AATGGTGCCAGCATGGCACTCCGCCAGGCTGCGCATCTTCCTGTGCCTGGGACCAAGAGAGGCACCTGGA
GCAGCAGAGGGCCGGCTGAGAGCCCTGCTGTCTCAGCTGAGGATCCGCGCCGAGGTGCAGGAGGTGGTGT
GGGGAGAGGGAGCAGGAGCAGGAGAGCCAGAGGCCGAGGAGGAGGGCGACTTTGTGAATAGCGGCAGGGG
CGATGCCGAGGCCGAGGCCCTGGCCCGCTCCGCCAACGCCCTGGTGCGGGCCCAGCAGGGCAGAGGCACC
GGCGGAGGACCAGGAGGACCTGAGGGAGGCGACGCCGAGGGCCCCATCACCGCCCTGACATTCCTGTATC
TGCCTAGGCCACCAGCAGACCCAGCAAGGTACCCCAGATATCTGGCCCTGCTGGAGACCCTGACACGCGA
TCTGGGACCAACCCTGCTGGTGCACGGAGTGACACCCGTGACCTGTACAGACCTGGACCCAGCTTTCTTG
TACAAAGTTGGCATTATAAGAAAGCATTGCTTATCAATTTGTTGCAACGAACAGGTCACTATCAGTCAAA
ATAAAATCATTATTTGCCATCCAGCTGATATCCCCTATAGTGAGTCGTATTACATGGTCATAGCTGTTTC
CTGGCAGCTCTGGCCCGTGTCTCAAAATCTCTGATGTTACATTGCACAAGATAAAAATATATCATCATGA
ACAATAAAACTGTCTGCTTACATAAACAGTAATACAAGGGGTGTTATGAGCCATATTCAACGGGAAACGT
CGAGGCCGCGATTAAATTCCAACATGGATGCTGATTTATATGGGTATAAATGGGCTCGCGATAATGTCGG
GCAATCAGGTGCGACAATCTATCGCTTGTATGGGAAGCCCGATGCGCCAGAGTTGTTTCTGAAACATGGC
AAAGGTAGCGTTGCCAATGATGTTACAGATGAGATGGTCAGACTAAACTGGCTGACGGAATTTATGCCTC
TTCCGACCATCAAGCATTTTATCCGTACTCCTGATGATGCATGGTTACTCACCACTGCGATCCCCGGAAA
AACAGCATTCCAGGTATTAGAAGAATATCCTGATTCAGGTGAAAATATTGTTGATGCGCTGGCAGTGTTC
CTGCGCCGGTTGCATTCGATTCCTGTTTGTAATTGTCCTTTTAACAGCGATCGCGTATTTCGTCTCGCTC
AGGCGCAATCACGAATGAATAACGGTTTGGTTGATGCGAGTGATTTTGATGACGAGCGTAATGGCTGGCC
TGTTGAACAAGTCTGGAAAGAAATGCATAAACTTTTGCCATTCTCACCGGATTCAGTCGTCACTCATGGT
GATTTCTCACTTGATAACCTTATTTTTGACGAGGGGAAATTAATAGGTTGTATTGATGTTGGACGAGTCG
GAATCGCAGACCGATACCAGGATCTTGCCATCCTATGGAACTGCCTCGGTGAGTTTTCTCCTTCATTACA
GAAACGGCTTTTTCAAAAATATGGTATTGATAATCCTGATATGAATAAATTGCAGTTTCATTTGATGCTC
GATGAGTTTTTCTAATCAGAATTGGTTAATTGGTTGTAACACTGGCAGAGCATTACGCTGACTTGACGGG
ACGGCGCAAGCTCATGACCAAAATCCCTTAACGTGAGTTACGCGTCGTTCCACTGAGCGTCAGACCCCGT
AGAAAAGATCAAAGGATCTTCTTGAGATCCTTTTTTTCTGCGCGTAATCTGCTGCTTGCAAACAAAAAAA
CCACCGCTACCAGCGGTGGTTTGTTTGCCGGATCAAGAGCTACCAACTCTTTTTCCGAAGGTAACTGGCT
TCAGCAGAGCGCAGATACCAAATACTGTTCTTCTAGTGTAGCCGTAGTTAGGCCACCACTTCAAGAACTC
TGTAGCACCGCCTACATACCTCGCTCTGCTAATCCTGTTACCAGTGGCTGCTGCCAGTGGCGATAAGTCG
TGTCTTACCGGGTTGGACTCAAGACGATAGTTACCGGATAAGGCGCAGCGGTCGGGCTGAACGGGGGGTT
CGTGCACACAGCCCAGCTTGGAGCGAACGACCTACACCGAACTGAGATACCTACAGCGTGAGCTATGAGA
AAGCGCCACGCTTCCCGAAGGGAGAAAGGCGGACAGGTATCCGGTAAGCGGCAGGGTCGGAACAGGAGAG
CGCACGAGGGAGCTTCCAGGGGGAAACGCCTGGTATCTTTATAGTCCTGTCGGGTTTCGCCACCTCTGAC
TTGAGCGTCGATTTTTGTGATGCTCGTCAGGGGGGCGGAGCCTATGGAAAAACGCCAGCAACGCGGCCTT
TTTACGGTTCCTGGCCTTTTGCTGGCCTTTTGCTCACATGTT
Features (pLannotate 1.2.2; 10 found; start..end, strand, type, name):
    121..213     +  CDS            lacI (fragment): lac repressor; lacI; The lac repressor binds to the lac operator to inhibit transcription in E. coli. This inhibition can be relieved by adding lactose or isopropyl-β-D-thiogalactopyranoside (IPTG).
    268..295     -  terminator     rrnB T2 terminator: transcription terminator T2 from the E. coli rrnB gene
    427..470     +  terminator     rrnB T1 terminator: Escherichia coli rrnB; transcription terminator T1 from the E. coli rrnB gene
    517..553     -  CDS            lacZα (fragment): LacZα fragment of β-galactosidase; lacZ fragment
    569..668     +  protein_bind   attL1: mutant version of attL; recombination site for the Gateway® LR reaction LR Clonase™
    674..3415    +  CDS            SLC12A9: S12A9_HUMAN - Also known as CCC6, CIP1. Experimental evidence at protein level: Swiss-Prot protein existence level 1. May be an inhibitor of SLC12A1. Seems to correspond to a subunit of a multimeric transport system and thus, additional subunits may be required for its function. From Homo sapiens (Human).
   3417..3516    -  protein_bind   attL2: mutant version of attL; recombination site for the Gateway® LR reaction LR Clonase™
   3534..3552    -  promoter       T7 promoter: promoter for bacteriophage T7 RNA polymerase
   3686..4495    +  CDS            KanR: aminoglycoside phosphotransferase; aph(3')-Ia; confers resistance to kanamycin in bacteria or G418 (Geneticin®) in eukaryotes
   4642..5230    +  rep_origin     ori: high-copy-number ColE1/pMB1/pBR322/pUC origin of replication
