[The description below was written by a language model from this plasmid's Addgene catalogue record and pLannotate feature annotations shown in this document.]
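Description:
pDONR221_SLC12A9 is a Gateway entry clone built on the pDONR221 backbone, carrying a codon-optimized open reading frame for human SLC12A9 (also known as CIP1 or CCC6), a member of the solute carrier 12 family. The sequenced plasmid is 5,292 nt, consistent with a roughly 2.55 kb backbone plus the 2,742 bp insert. It is maintained in E. coli through a high-copy ColE1/pUC-type origin and selected with kanamycin via the KanR aminoglycoside phosphotransferase gene.

The SLC12A9 coding sequence sits between attL1 and attL2, the recombination sites produced when an ORF is captured in a donor vector. These sites allow directional transfer of the ORF into any attR-containing destination vector by an LR Clonase reaction. Upstream of attL1 lie the rrnB T1 and T2 transcription terminators, which insulate the insert from read-through transcription in bacteria. Small lacI and lacZα fragments are annotated nearby and appear to be backbone remnants. A T7 promoter lies just beyond attL2 on the reverse strand, and M13 forward and reverse primer sites are listed for sequencing across the insert.

Although the catalogue classifies the vector type as mammalian expression, no eukaryotic promoter, polyadenylation signal or epitope tag is annotated, so the plasmid serves as a source clone rather than an expression construct. Expression features would come from the chosen destination vector. It belongs to a consortium collection of SLC transporter clones intended to support the study of these transporters and drug discovery, with the stated purpose of subcloning into custom expression vectors.
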