Addgene plasmid #131897: pDONR221_SLC12A9
Purpose: Gateway entry clone with codon-optimized ORF sequence for subcloning into custom expression vectors
Depositing lab: RESOLUTE Consortium & Giulio Superti-Furga. Depositing organization: CeMM Research Center for Molecular Medicine. Publication: The RESOLUTE consortium: unlocking SLC transporters for drug discovery. Superti-Furga G, Lackner D, Wiedmer T, Ingles-Prieto A, Barbosa B, Girardi E, Goldmann U, Gurtl B, Klavins K, Klimek C, Lindinger S, Lineiro-Retes E, Muller AC, Onstein S, Redinger G, Reil D, Sedlyarov V, Wolf G, Crawford M, Everley R, ... Steppan CM. Nat Rev Drug Discov. 2020 Jul;19(7):429-430. doi: 10.1038/d41573-020-00056-6. PubMed 32265506.
Backbone
  Vector backbone: pDONR221
  Backbone manufacturer: Thermo Fisher Scientific
  Backbone size w/o insert (bp): 2550
  Vector type: Mammalian Expression
Growth in bacteria
  Bacterial resistance: Kanamycin, 50 μg/mL
  Growth temperature: 37°C
  Growth strain: Stbl3
  Copy number: High Copy
Gene/Insert
  Gene/Insert name: SLC12A9 (alt name: CIP1)
  Species: H. sapiens (human)
  Insert size (bp): 2742
  Entrez Gene: SLC12A9 (a.k.a. CIP1, FLJ46905)
  Cloning method: Gateway Cloning
  Sequencing primers: 5′ M13-fwd; 3′ M13-rev
Terms and licenses: Academic/Nonprofit Terms; Industry Terms
Depositor comments: For more information on the full Resolute plasmid collection, please see www.addgene.org/depositor-collections/re-solute/. Please provide your feedback on this plasmid to the RESOLUTE consortium by filling out their RESOLUTE repository feedback form: https://forms.office.com/Pages/ResponsePage.aspx?id=0e05yklzmkS7rjFGQL4N7z4feCLQvEJAmVcOCM_u885UN1JJRko0Ukg4TVQwNTZLOUxPQVJWT1NHUCQlQCN0PWcu
How to cite: pDONR221_SLC12A9 was a gift from RESOLUTE Consortium & Giulio Superti-Furga (Addgene plasmid # 131897 ; http://n2t.net/addgene:131897 ; RRID:Addgene_131897)
