>Addgene plasmid #131897 | pDONR221_SLC12A9 | depositor partial sequence | sequence record 253194 | Codon-optimized ORF of SLC12A9
ATGGCCAGCGAGAGCTCCCCTCTGCTGGCATACAGGCTGCTGGGAGAGGAGGGCGTGGCCCTGCCTGCCA
ATGGAGCAGGCGGACCAGGAGGAGCATCTGCCAGAAAGCTGAGCACCTTTCTGGGCGTGGTGGTGCCAAC
AGTGCTGTCTATGTTCAGCATCGTGGTGTTTCTGCGGATCGGCTTCGTGGTGGGACACGCAGGACTGCTG
CAGGCCCTGGCAATGCTGCTGGTGGCCTATTTCATCCTGGCCCTGACCGTGCTGTCCGTGTGCGCCATCG
CAACAAATGGAGCAGTGCAGGGAGGAGGCGCCTACTTTATGATCAGCAGAACCCTGGGACCTGAAGTGGG
AGGATCCATCGGCCTGATGTTCTATCTGGCCAACGTGTGCGGATGTGCCGTGAGCCTGCTGGGACTGGTG
GAGTCCGTGCTGGACGTGTTTGGAGCAGATGCAACAGGACCATCCGGACTGAGGGTGCTGCCTCAGGGAT
ACGGCTGGAATCTGCTGTATGGCTCTCTGCTGCTGGGCCTGGTGGGAGGCGTGTGCACCCTGGGAGCAGG
CCTGTACGCCCGCGCCAGCTTCCTGACATTTCTGCTGGTGTCTGGCAGCCTGGCCAGCGTGCTGATCTCC
TTCGTGGCAGTGGGACCACGGGATATCAGACTGACCCCTAGGCCAGGACCAAACGGATCTAGCCTGCCCC
CTAGATTCGGCCACTTTACCGGCTTCAACTCCTCTACACTGAAGGACAATCTGGGCGCCGGCTACGCCGA
GGATTATACCACAGGCGCCGTGATGAACTTTGCCTCCGTGTTCGCCGTGCTGTTTAATGGCTGCACAGGC
ATCATGGCCGGCGCCAACATGTCTGGCGAGCTGAAGGACCCTAGCAGGGCAATCCCACTGGGAACCATCG
TGGCAGTGGCCTACACCTTCTTCGTGTACGTGCTGCTGTTCTTTCTGAGCTCCTTTACCTGTGACAGGAC
ACTGCTGCAGGAGGATTACGGCTTCTTTCGCGCCATCTCTCTGTGGCCACCCCTGGTGCTGATCGGCATC
TATGCCACCGCCCTGTCCGCCTCTATGTCTAGCCTGATCGGAGCAAGCAGGATCCTGCACGCACTGGCAA
GAGACGATCTGTTCGGCGTGATCCTGGCACCTGCAAAGGTGGTGTCCAGGGGAGGAAATCCATGGGCAGC
CGTGCTGTACTCTTGGGGACTGGTGCAGCTGGTGCTGCTGGCAGGCAAGCTGAACACCCTGGCAGCCGTG
GTGACAGTGTTTTACCTGGTGGCCTATGCCGCCGTGGATCTGTCCTGCCTGTCTCTGGAGTGGGCAAGCG
CCCCAAATTTCAGGCCCACCTTTAGCCTGTTCTCCTGGCACACATGCCTGCTGGGCGTGGCCTCCTGTCT
GCTGATGATGTTCCTGATCTCCCCAGGAGCAGCAGGAGGATCTCTGCTGCTGATGGGACTGCTGGCCGCC
CTGCTGACCGCAAGGGGAGGACCTTCCTCTTGGGGCTACGTGAGCCAGGCCCTGCTGTTTCACCAGGTGC
GGAAGTATCTGCTGAGGCTGGACGTGCGCAAGGATCACGTGAAGTTCTGGAGACCCCAGCTGCTGCTGCT
GGTGGGCAATCCAAGGGGCGCCCTGCCTCTGCTGAGGCTGGCCAACCAGCTGAAGAAGGGAGGACTGTAC
GTGCTGGGACACGTGACCCTGGGCGACCTGGATTCTCTGCCTAGCGATCCAGTGCAGCCCCAGTATGGAG
CATGGCTGAGCCTGGTGGACAGGGCACAGGTGAAGGCCTTTGTGGATCTGACACTGAGCCCATCCGTGCG
GCAGGGAGCACAGCACCTGCTGAGAATCTCCGGACTGGGAGGAATGAAGCCAAACACCCTGGTGCTGGGC
TTCTACGACGATGCCCCTCCACAGGACCACTTTCTGACAGATCCAGCCTTCTCCGAGCCAGCAGACTCTA
CCAGGGAGGGCAGCTCCCCTGCCCTGTCTACACTGTTCCCACCTCCAAGGGCACCTGGAAGCCCACGCGC
CCTGAATCCACAGGACTATGTGGCCACCGTGGCCGATGCCCTGAAGATGAACAAGAATGTGGTGCTGGCA
AGAGCATCTGGCGCCCTGCCACCTGAGAGGCTGTCCAGGGGATCTGGAGGCACAAGCCAGCTGCACCACG
TGGACGTGTGGCCACTGAACCTGCTGAGGCCTAGAGGAGGACCAGGATACGTGGACGTGTGCGGACTGTT
TCTGCTGCAGATGGCAACCATCCTGGGAATGGTGCCAGCATGGCACTCCGCCAGGCTGCGCATCTTCCTG
TGCCTGGGACCAAGAGAGGCACCTGGAGCAGCAGAGGGCCGGCTGAGAGCCCTGCTGTCTCAGCTGAGGA
TCCGCGCCGAGGTGCAGGAGGTGGTGTGGGGAGAGGGAGCAGGAGCAGGAGAGCCAGAGGCCGAGGAGGA
GGGCGACTTTGTGAATAGCGGCAGGGGCGATGCCGAGGCCGAGGCCCTGGCCCGCTCCGCCAACGCCCTG
GTGCGGGCCCAGCAGGGCAGAGGCACCGGCGGAGGACCAGGAGGACCTGAGGGAGGCGACGCCGAGGGCC
CCATCACCGCCCTGACATTCCTGTATCTGCCTAGGCCACCAGCAGACCCAGCAAGGTACCCCAGATATCT
GGCCCTGCTGGAGACCCTGACACGCGATCTGGGACCAACCCTGCTGGTGCACGGAGTGACACCCGTGACC
TGTACAGACCTG
